>Addgene plasmid #244600 | CL20_mEGFP_FOidr_048 | addgene full sequence | sequence record 487961 | Addgene NGS Result
AAAAAAAATCTAACCTCAAGTCAAGGCTTTTCTATGGAATAAGGAATGGACAGCAGGGGGCTGTTTCATA
TACTGATGACCTCTTTATAGCCAACCTTTGTTCATGGCAGCCAGCATATGGGCATATGTTGCCAAACTCT
AAACCAAATACTCATTCTGATGTTTTAAATGATTTGCCCTCCCATATGTCCTTCCGAGTGAGAGACACAA
AAAATTCCAACACACTATTGCAATGAAAATAAATTTCCTTTATTAGCCAGAAGTCAGATGCTCAAGGGGC
TTCATGATGTCCCCATAATTTTTGGCAGAGGGAAAAAGATCTGCTAGCTCGAGCAGCTGAAGCTTTATTG
AGGCTTAAGCAGTGGGTTCCCTAGTTAGCCAGAGAGCTCCCAGGCTCAGATCTGGTCTAACCAGAGAGAC
CCAGTACAGGCAAAAAGCAGATCTTGTCTTCTTTGGGAGTGAATTAGCCCTTCCAGTCCCCCCTTTTCTT
TTAAAAAGTGGCTAAGATCTACAGCTGCCTTGTAAGTCATTGGTCTTAAAGGTACCGTAATCTTATCTAG
AACCGGTTCAAGTTGCCAAATCCTCGATCGTTTTCGGGCTCGGGTAGGGTTTTTGTTGATATGCGCGTTT
CAGGGCTTCCTTCTCTTCCGGCGCGAGGACCACACGCGGCTTCTTTAATTGATGCTGCGGTTGCGGGCTC
GCACCCTGGCTATACTCGGTGCCTACACTCGGCGGTTCGCACGGCTGGCTGTCGCTAACGCTGGAATGAC
GTCTCTTCATATACGCCTTCTTTTCCATCCGTTTCATGTCCATTAACTTCTCCACGTTATTCGGATCGTT
CAGCCAAAGCTGCATACGCACGAACGGTTCACGACCCTTTAAGGACAGTTTATGCCACGGCTTCGGGCGC
GCCAGCAGGTCGGATACGCTACCTTGAGTCAGACCTAAAATGGTTTCACCAAACAGGCGCTGACCCAGGT
TGTTATCGGTCAGAACCTCTTTAACACGTTTGGTAATACCATAGGTGTCCAGTTCCGGGCTCATGGCGAC
CAGCTCTTGAATTGAAAGTGCACTGTGGCCGGATAGCGGGAGCGGAGTAGTCGGTTGGCTGTCAGACGCC
GGCGGGTCGCTCGGCTCCGGCGGTTTGCTGTCCTTGCTCGCCTCAATCGGCGGGCATGGTTGCTGCACCA
ACTCAGTCAGGCTCTTCACAGACTCTGAGGAACTCATCGGGGATTCAGGAGCCGGGCTGCATGACGCTGA
GGTTTTCGGGGTGGATTCGGAGGAAACGCACCCTTGTTGTAGCGGGTCCTGGAGAGAGGTCACCGAGTGC
AAGACGGGACCTTGTTGCTGACCCTGAACCGGCAACACGCCTTGACCCAATTCGCCGTTCAGCCACAGCT
GCATGCGGATGAACGGTTCACGGCCTTTTTGGGTCAGCTTTGACCAAGGTTTCGGACGGGACAGCATATC
CGAAACTGATCCCTGCCGGGAAGCGGCCGCACTTCCCCCGGAGCCTCCGCTTCCGCCCTTGTACAGCTCG
TCCATGCCGAGAGTGATCCCGGCGGCGGTCACGAACTCCAGCAGGACCATGTGATCGCGCTTCTCGTTGG
GGTCTTTGCTCAGCTTGGACTGGGTGCTCAGGTAGTGGTTGTCGGGCAGCAGCACGGGGCCGTCGCCGAT
GGGGGTGTTCTGCTGGTAGTGGTCGGCGAGCTGCACGCTGCCGTCCTCGATGTTGTGGCGGATCTTGAAG
TTCACCTTGATGCCGTTCTTCTGCTTGTCGGCCATGATATAGACGTTGTGGCTGTTGTAGTTGTACTCCA
GCTTGTGCCCCAGGATGTTGCCGTCCTCCTTGAAGTCGATGCCCTTCAGCTCGATGCGGTTCACCAGGGT
GTCGCCCTCGAACTTCACCTCGGCGCGGGTCTTGTAGTTGCCGTCGTCCTTGAAGAAGATGGTGCGCTCC
TGGACGTAGCCTTCGGGCATGGCGGACTTGAAGAAGTCGTGCTGCTTCATGTGGTCGGGGTAGCGGCTGA
AGCACTGCACGCCGTAGGTCAGGGTGGTCACGAGGGTGGGCCAGGGCACGGGCAGCTTGCCGGTGGTGCA
GATGAACTTCAGGGTCAGCTTGCCGTAGGTGGCATCGCCCTCGCCCTCGCCGGACACGCTGAACTTGTGG
CCGTTTACGTCGCCGTCCAGCTCGACCAGGATGGGCACCACCCCGGTGAACAGCTCCTCGCCCTTGCTCA
CCATGGTGGCGACCGGTGGATCCCGGGCCCGCGGTACCGTCGACTGCAGAATTCGGTTCACTAAACGAGC
CCGGTTCACTAAACGAGCTCTGCTTATATAGACCTCCCACCGTACACGCCTACCGCCCATTTGCGTCAAT
GGGGCGGAGTTGTTACGACATTTTGGAAAGTCCCGTTGATTTTGGTGCCAAAACAAACTCCCATTGACGT
CAATGGGGTGGAGACTTGGAAATCCCCGTGAGTCAAACCGCTATCCACGCCCATTGATGTACTGCCAAAA
CCGCATCACCATGGTAATAGCGATGACTAATACGTAGATGTACTGCCAAGTAGGAAAGTCCCATAAGGTC
ATGTACTGGGCATAATGCCAGGCGGGCCATTTACCGTCATTGACGTCAATAGGGGGCGTACTTGGCATAT
GATACACTTGATGTACTGCCAAGTGGGCAGTTTACCGTAAATACTCCACCCATTGACGTCAATGGAAAGT
CCCTATTGGCGTTACTATGGGAACATACGTCATTATTGACGTCAATGGGCGGGGGTCGTTGGGCGGTCAG
CCAGGCGGGCCATTTACCGTAAGTTATGTAACGCGGAACTCCATATATGGGCTATGAACTAATGACCCCG
TAATTGATTACTATTAATAACTAGCACGCGTTCGAAGCTTGAGCTCGGTCCCCTCGGGGTTGGGAGGTGG
GTCTGAAACGATAATGGTGAATATCCCTGCCTAACTCTATTCACTATAGAAAGTACAGCAAAAACTATTC
TTAAACCTACCAAGCCTCCTACTATCATTATGAATAATTTTATATACCACAGCCAATTTGTTATGTTAAA
CCAATTCCACAAACTTGCCCATTTATCTAATTCCAATAATTCTTGTTCATTCTTTTCTTGCTGGTTTTGC
GATTCTTCAATTAAGGAGTGTATTAAGCTTGTGTAATTGTTAATTTCTCTGTCCCACTCCATCCAGGTCG
TGTGATTCCAAATCTGTTCCAGAGATTTATTACTCCAACTAGCATTCCAAGGCACAGCAGTGGTGCAAAT
GAGTTTTCCAGAGCAACCCCAAATCCCCAGGAGCTGTTGATCCTTTAGGTATCTTTCCACAGCCAGGATT
CTTGCCTGGAGCTGCTTGATGCCCCAGACTGTGAGTTGCAACAGATGCTGTTGCGCCTCAATAGCCCTCA
GCAAATTGTTCTGCTGCTGCACTATACCAGACAATAATTGTCTGGCCTGTACCGTCAGCGTCATTGACGC
TGCGCCCATAGTGCTTCCTGCTGCTCCCAAGAACCCAAGGAACAAAGCTCCTATTCCCACTGCTCTTTTT
TCTCTCTGCACCACTCTTCTCTTTGCCTTGGTGGGTGCTACTCCTAATGGTTCAATTTTTACTACTTTAT
ATTTATATAATTCACTTCTCCAATTGTCCCTCATATCTCCTCCTTATGGTGTTTTACTAAACTTTTCCAT
GTTCTAATCCTCATCCTGTCTACTTGCCACACAATCATCACCTGCCATCTGTTTTCCATAATCCCTAATG
ATCTTTGCTTTTCTTCTTGGCACTACTTTTATGTCACTATTATCTTGTATTACTACTGCCCCTTCACCTT
TCCAGAGGAGCTTTGCTGGTCCTTTCCAAAGTGGATTTCTGCTGTCCCTGTAATAAACCCGAAAATTTTG
AATTTTTGTAATTTGTTTTTGTAATTCTTTAGTTTGTATGTCTGTTGCTATTATGTCTACTATTCTTTCC
CCTGCACTGTACCCCCCAATCCCCCCTTTTCTTTTAAAATTGTGGATGAATACTGCCATTTGTACTGCTG
TCTTAAGATGTTCAGCCTGATCTCTTACCTGTCCTATAATTTTCTTTAATTCTTTATTCATAGATTCTAC
TACTCCTTGACTTTGGGGATTGTAGGGAATTTCCAGGTCTGAAGATCCTGCTGCTTGCTGTGCTTTTTTC
TTACTTTTGTTTTGCTCTTCCTCTATCTTGTCTAAAGCTTCCTTGGTGTCTTTTATCTCTATCCTTTGAT
GCACACAATAGAGGGTTGCTACTGTATTATATAATGATCTAAGTTCTTCTGATCCTGTCTGAAGGGATGG
TTGTAGCTGTCCCAGTATTTGTCTACAGCCTTCTGATGTTTCTAACAGGCCAGTATTAACTGCGAATCGT
TCTAGCTCCCTGCTTGCCCATACTATATGTTTTAATTTATATTTTTTCTTTCCCCCTGGCCTTAACCGAA
TTTTTTCCCATCGCGATCTAATTCTCCCCCGCTTAATACTGACGCTCTCGCACCCATCTCTCTCCTTCTA
GCCTCCGCTAGTCAAAATTTTTGGCGTACTCACCAGTCGCCGCCCCTCGCCTCTTGCCGTGCGCGCTTCA
GCAAGCCGAGTCCTGCGTCGAGAGAGCTCCTCTGGTTTCCCTTTCGCTTTCAAGTCCCTGTTCGGGCGCC
ACTGCTAGAGATTTTCCACACTGACTAAAAGGGTCTGAGGGATCTCTAGTTACCAGAGTCACACAACAGA
CGGGCACACACTACTTGAAGCACTCAAGGCAAGCTTTATTGAGGCTTAAGCAGTGGGTTCCCTAGTTAGC
CAGAGAGCTCCCAGGCTCAGATCTGGTCTAACCAGAGAGACCCAGTACAGGCAAAAAGCAGCTGCTTATA
TGCAGGATCTGAGGGCTCGCCACTCCCCAGTCCCGCCCAGGCCACGCCTCCCATGGTAATAGCGATGACT
AATACGTAGATGTACTGCCAAGTAGGAAAGTCCCATAAGGTCATGTACTGGGCATAATGCCAGGCGGGCC
ATTTACCGTCATTGACGTCAATAGGGGGCGTACTTGGCATATGATACACTTGATGTACTGCCAAGTGGGC
AGTTTACCGTAAATACTCCACCCATTGACGTCAATGGAAAGTCCCTATTGGCGTTACTATGGGAACATAC
GTCATTATTGACGTCAATGGGCGGGGGTCGTTGGGCGGTCAGCCAGGCGGGCCATTTACCGTAAGTTATG
TAACGCGGAACTCCATATATGGGCTATGAACTAATGACCCCGTAATTGATTACTATTAATAACTAGTCAA
TAATCAATGTCGACCCAGGTGGCACTTTTCGGGGAAATGTGCGCGGAACCCCTATTTGTTTATTTTTCTA
AATACATTCAAATATGTATCCGCTCATGAGACAATAACCCTGATAAATGCTTCAATAATATTGAAAAAGG
AAGAGTATGAGTATTCAACATTTCCGTGTCGCCCTTATTCCCTTTTTTGCGGCATTTTGCCTTCCTGTTT
TTGCTCACCCAGAAACGCTGGTGAAAGTAAAAGATGCTGAAGATCAGTTGGGTGCACGAGTGGGTTACAT
CGAACTGGATCTCAACAGCGGTAAGATCCTTGAGAGTTTTCGCCCCGAAGAACGTTTTCCAATGATGAGC
ACTTTTAAAGTTCTGCTATGTGGCGCGGTATTATCCCGTATTGACGCCGGGCAAGAGCAACTCGGTCGCC
GCATACACTATTCTCAGAATGACTTGGTTGAGTACTCACCAGTCACAGAAAAGCATCTTACGGATGGCAT
GACAGTAAGAGAATTATGCAGTGCTGCCATAACCATGAGTGATAACACTGCGGCCAACTTACTTCTGACA
ACGATCGGAGGACCGAAGGAGCTAACCGCTTTTTTGCACAACATGGGGGATCATGTAACTCGCCTTGATC
GTTGGGAACCGGAGCTGAATGAAGCCATACCAAACGACGAGCGTGACACCACGATGCCTGTAGCAATGGC
AACAACGTTGCGCAAACTATTAACTGGCGAACTACTTACTCTAGCTTCCCGGCAACAATTAATAGACTGG
ATGGAGGCGGATAAAGTTGCAGGACCACTTCTGCGCTCGGCCCTTCCGGCTGGCTGGTTTATTGCTGATA
AATCTGGAGCCGGTGAGCGTGGGTCTCGCGGTATCATTGCAGCACTGGGGCCAGATGGTAAGCCCTCCCG
TATCGTAGTTATCTACACGACGGGGAGTCAGGCAACTATGGATGAACGAAATAGACAGATCGCTGAGATA
GGTGCCTCACTGATTAAGCATTGGTAACTGTCAGACCAAGTTTACTCATATATACTTTAGATTGATTTAA
AACTTCATTTTTAATTTAAAAGGATCTAGGTGAAGATCCTTTTTGATAATCTCATGACCAAAATCCCTTA
ACGTGAGTTTTCGTTCCACTGAGCGTCAGACCCCGTAGAAAAGATCAAAGGATCTTCTTGAGATCCTTTT
TTTCTGCGCGTAATCTGCTGCTTGCAAACAAAAAAACCACCGCTACCAGCGGTGGTTTGTTTGCCGGATC
AAGAGCTACCAACTCTTTTTCCGAAGGTAACTGGCTTCAGCAGAGCGCAGATACCAAATACTGTTCTTCT
AGTGTAGCCGTAGTTAGGCCACCACTTCAAGAACTCTGTAGCACCGCCTACATACCTCGCTCTGCTAATC
CTGTTACCAGTGGCTGCTGCCAGTGGCGATAAGTCGTGTCTTACCGGGTTGGACTCAAGACGATAGTTAC
CGGATAAGGCGCAGCGGTCGGGCTGAACGGGGGGTTCGTGCACACAGCCCAGCTTGGAGCGAACGACCTA
CACCGAACTGAGATACCTACAGCGTGAGCTATGAGAAAGCGCCACGCTTCCCGAAGGGAGAAAGGCGGAC
AGGTATCCGGTAAGCGGCAGGGTCGGAACAGGAGAGCGCACGAGGGAGCTTCCAGGGGGAAACGCCTGGT
ATCTTTATAGTCCTGTCGGGTTTCGCCACCTCTGACTTGAGCGTCGATTTTTGTGATGCTCGTCAGGGGG
GCGGAGCCTATGGAAAAACGCCAGCAACGCGGCCTTTTTACGGTTCCTGGCCTTTTGCTGGCCTTTTGCT
CACATGTTCTTTCCTGCGTTATCCCCTGATTCTGTGGATAACCGTATTACCGCCTTTGAGTGAGCTGATA
CCGCTCGCCGCAGCCGAACGACCGAGCGCAGCGAGTCAGTGAGCGAGGAAGCGGAAGAGCGCCCAATACG
CAAACCGCCTCTCCCCGCGCGTTGGCCGATTCATTAATGCAGCGGATCCAGACATGATAAGATACATTGA
TGAGTTTGGACAAACCACAACTAGAATGCAGTGAAAAAAATGCTTTATTTGTGAAATTTGTGATGCTATT
GCTTTATTTGTAACCATTATAAGCTGCAATAAACAAGTTAGCTTTTTGCAAAAGCCTAGGCCTCCAAAAA
AGCCTCCTCACTACTTCTGGAATAGCTCAGAGGCCGAGGCGGCCTCGGCCTCTGCATAAATAAAAAAAAT
TAGTCAGCCATGGGGCGGAGAATGGGCGGAACTGGGCGGAGTTAGGGGCGGGATGGGCGGAGTTAGGGGC
GGGACTATGGTTGCTGACTAATTGAGATGCGGATCCGCTGGCACGACAGGTTTCCCGACTGGAAAGCGGG
CAGTGAGCGCAACGCAATTAATGTGAGTTAGCTCACTCATTAGGCACCCCAGGCTTTACACTTTATGCTT
CCGGCTCGTATGTTGTGTGGAATTGTGAGCGGATAACAATTTCACACAGGAAACAGCTATGACCATGATT
ACGCCAAGCTTGGGCTGCAGGTCGAGGGATCTCCATAAGAGAAGAGGGACAGCTATGACTGGGAGTAGTC
AGGAGAGGAGGAAAAATCTGGCTAGTAAAACATGTAAGGAAAATTTTAGGGATGTTAAAGAAAAAAATAA
CACAAAACAAAATAT
Features (pLannotate 1.2.2; 29 found; start..end, strand, type, name):
    199..254     -  polyA_signal   β-globin poly(A) signal: rabbit β-globin polyadenylation signal (Gil and Proudfoot, 1987)
    340..475     -  LTR            3' LTR (ΔU3) (fragment): self-inactivating 3' long terminal repeat (LTR) from HIV-1
    477..545     -  CDS            nef (fragment): NEF_HV1Z2 - Experimental evidence at protein level: Swiss-Prot protein existence level 1. Extracellular Nef protein targets CD4(+) T-lymphocytes for apoptosis by interacting with CXCR4 surface receptors. From Human immunodeficiency virus type 1 group M subtype D (isolate Z2/CDC-Z34) (HIV-1).
    571..1485    -  CDS            CUX1 (fragment): CUX1_HUMAN - Also known as CUTL1. Experimental evidence at protein level: Swiss-Prot protein existence level 1. [CDP/Cux p110]: Plays a role in cell cycle progression, in particular at the G1/S transition. As cells progress into S phase, a fraction of CUX1 molecules is proteolytically processed into N- terminally truncated proteins of 110 kDa. While CUX1 only transiently binds to DNA and carries the CCAAT-displacement activity, CDP/Cux p110 makes a stable interaction with DNA and stimulates expression of genes such as POLA1. From Homo sapiens (Human).
   1528..2244    -  CDS            mEGFP: mEGFP is a basic (constitutively fluorescent) green fluorescent protein published in 2002, derived from Aequorea victoria. It has moderate acid sensitivity.
   2258..2295    -  misc_feature   MCS (fragment): multiple cloning site
   2294..2310    -  promoter       tight TRE promoter (fragment): Tet-responsive promoter PTight, consisting of seven tet operator sequences followed by the minimal CMV promoter
   2326..2529    -  promoter       CMV promoter: human cytomegalovirus (CMV) immediate early promoter
   2530..2833    -  enhancer       CMV enhancer: human cytomegalovirus immediate early enhancer
   2901..2917    -  misc_feature   MCS (fragment): multiple cloning site
   2917..2942    -  CDS            Rev (fragment): human immunodeficiency virus 1 (HIV-1) Rev protein; rev; enhances nuclear export of unspliced and incompletely spliced viral mRNAs
   3319..3552    -  misc_feature   RRE: The Rev response element (RRE) of HIV-1 allows for Rev-dependent mRNA export from the nucleus to the cytoplasm.
   3686..3769    -  CDS            vif (fragment): VIF_HV1BR - Experimental evidence at protein level: Swiss-Prot protein existence level 1. Counteracts the innate antiviral activity of host APOBEC3F and APOBEC3G. Forms a complex with host APOBEC3F and APOBEC3G thus preventing the entry of these lethally hypermutating enzymes into progeny virions. Recruits an active E3 ubiquitin ligase complex composed of elongin BC, CUL5, and RBX2 to induce polyubiquitination of APOBEC3G and APOBEC3F. In turn, they are directed to the 26S proteasome for degradation. Vif interaction with APOBEC3G also blocks its cytidine deaminase activity in a proteasome-inde
   3912..4029    -  misc_feature   cPPT/CTS: central polypurine tract and central termination sequence of HIV-1
   4178..4537    -  CDS            HIV-1 gag (fragment): gag protein from human immunodeficiency virus 1; gag
   4521..4646    -  misc_feature   HIV-1 Ψ: packaging signal of human immunodeficiency virus type 1
   4693..4950    -  LTR            5' LTR (truncated): truncated 5' long terminal repeat (LTR) from HIV-1
   4952..5331    -  enhancer       CMV enhancer: human cytomegalovirus immediate early enhancer
   5362..5466    +  promoter       AmpR promoter: bla
   5467..6327    +  CDS            AmpR: β-lactamase; bla; confers resistance to ampicillin, carbenicillin, and related antibiotics
   6498..7086    +  rep_origin     ori: high-copy-number ColE1/pMB1/pBR322/pUC origin of replication
   7269..7323    +  CDS            lacI (fragment): lac repressor; lacI; The lac repressor binds to the lac operator to inhibit transcription in E. coli. This inhibition can be relieved by adding lactose or isopropyl-β-D-thiogalactopyranoside (IPTG).
   7325..7459    -  polyA_signal   SV40 poly(A) signal: SV40 polyadenylation signal
   7479..7614    -  rep_origin     SV40 ori: SV40 origin of replication
   7638..7660    -  promoter       SV40 promoter (fragment): SV40 enhancer and early promoter
   7667..7706    +  CDS            lacI (fragment): lac repressor; lacI; The lac repressor binds to the lac operator to inhibit transcription in E. coli. This inhibition can be relieved by adding lactose or isopropyl-β-D-thiogalactopyranoside (IPTG).
   7719..7740    +  protein_bind   CAP binding site: CAP binding activates transcription in the presence of cAMP. E. coli catabolite activator protein
   7755..7785    +  promoter       lac promoter: promoter for the E. coli lac operon
   7793..7809    +  protein_bind   lac operator: The lac repressor binds to the lac operator to inhibit transcription in E. coli. This inhibition can be relieved by adding lactose or isopropyl-β-D-thiogalactopyranoside (IPTG). lac repressor encoded by lacI
