[The description below was written by a language model from this plasmid's Addgene catalogue record and pLannotate feature annotations shown in this document.]
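Description:
CL20_mEGFP_FOidr_048 is a mammalian expression plasmid built on the CL20 backbone, which the feature table shows to be an HIV-1-derived, self-inactivating lentiviral transfer vector, although the catalogue lists it only as a mammalian expression vector. It is propagated in E. coli through a high-copy ColE1/pUC-type origin with ampicillin selection (AmpR, β-lactamase). No mammalian selection marker is annotated. The viral portion begins with a CMV enhancer fused to a truncated 5' LTR, which would drive Tat-independent transcription of the vector genome in packaging cells. This is followed by the Ψ packaging signal with a partial gag sequence, the cPPT/CTS element, the Rev response element for Rev-dependent nuclear export, and a ΔU3 3' LTR fragment that inactivates LTR promoter activity after integration. A rabbit β-globin poly(A) signal sits beyond the 3' LTR. Short fragments annotated as vif, Rev and nef are residual HIV-1 sequence, not intact genes. An SV40 origin and poly(A) signal and leftover lac regulatory elements lie in the plasmid backbone.

The payload is an internal CMV enhancer/promoter cassette driving monomeric EGFP fused to the N terminus of FOidr_048, an unmutated human intrinsically disordered region taken from the CUX1_NUTM1 fusion protein. The depositor's comment indicates positions 986 to 1290 of that fusion. The automated annotation assigns the whole insert to CUX1, suggesting this segment comes from the CUX1 side of the fusion. The construct serves to express the fluorescently tagged IDR in mammalian cells. The associated publication concerns protein condensate formation and RNA biology, so imaging of the IDR's localization or condensate behaviour is the likely application, though the record does not state this explicitly.
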