Addgene plasmid #244600: CL20_mEGFP_FOidr_048
Purpose: Express mEGFP-tagged intrinsically disordered protein (IDR), FOidr_048, derived from human fusion protein CUX1_NUTM1
Depositing lab: Richard Kriwacki. Depositing organization: St. Jude Children's Research Hospital. Publication: Proteome-wide computational analyses reveal links between protein condensate formation and RNA biology. Maiti S, Tripathi S, Baggett DW, Phillips AH, Park CG, Wang J, Wahiduzzaman, Freyaldenhoven WT, Kinger S, Pioso BJ, Bollinger JC, Somjee R, Lang B, Babu MM, Kriwacki RW. Sci Adv. 2025 Dec 5;11(49):eady1420. doi: 10.1126/sciadv.ady1420. Epub 2025 Dec 3. PubMed 41337585.
Backbone
  Vector backbone: CL20
  Vector type: Mammalian Expression
Growth in bacteria
  Bacterial resistance: Ampicillin, 100 μg/mL
  Growth temperature: 37°C
  Growth strain: NEB Stable
  Copy number: High Copy
Gene/Insert
  Gene/Insert name: FOidr_048
  Species: H. sapiens (human)
  Mutation: Unmutated
  Tag / fusion protein: monomeric EGFP (N terminal on insert)
  Cloning method: Restriction Enzyme; 5′ cloning site Unknown (unknown if destroyed)
Terms and licenses: Academic/Nonprofit Terms; Industry Terms: Not Available to Industry
Depositor comments: CUX1_NUTM1_986_1290
How to cite: CL20_mEGFP_FOidr_048 was a gift from Richard Kriwacki (Addgene plasmid # 244600 ; http://n2t.net/addgene:244600 ; RRID:Addgene_244600)
